Addgene plasmid #24077: GST HP1 gamma deltaC
Depositing lab: Naoko Tanese. Depositing organization: NYU Grossman School of Medicine. Publication: Isoform-specific interaction of HP1 with human TAFII130. Vassallo MF, Tanese N. Proc Natl Acad Sci U S A. 2002 Apr 30. 99(9):5919-24. 10.1073/pnas.092025499 PubMed 11959914.
Backbone
  Vector backbone: pGEX-4T-1
  Backbone size w/o insert (bp): 4900
  Vector type: Bacterial Expression
Growth in bacteria
  Bacterial resistance: Ampicillin, 100 μg/mL
  Growth temperature: 37°C
  Growth strain: DH5alpha
  Copy number: High Copy
Gene/Insert
  Gene/Insert name: HP1 gamma
  Species: H. sapiens (human)
  Mutation: Missing the C-terminal 25 amino acids
  Entrez Gene: CBX3 (a.k.a. HECH, HP1-GAMMA, HP1Hs-gamma, HP1gamma)
  Tag / fusion protein: GST (N terminal on backbone)
  Cloning method: Restriction Enzyme; 5′ cloning site EcoRI (unknown if destroyed); 3′ cloning site XhoI (unknown if destroyed)
  Sequencing primers: 5′ pGEX 5'
Terms and licenses: Academic/Nonprofit Terms; Industry Terms: Not Available to Industry
How to cite: GST HP1 gamma deltaC was a gift from Naoko Tanese (Addgene plasmid # 24077 ; http://n2t.net/addgene:24077 ; RRID:Addgene_24077)
