[The description below was written by a language model from this plasmid's Addgene catalogue record.]
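Description:
GST HP1 gamma deltaC is a bacterial expression plasmid built on the pGEX-4T-1 backbone (about 4.9 kb without insert) for producing a truncated form of human heterochromatin protein 1 gamma (HP1 gamma, encoded by CBX3) as a glutathione S-transferase fusion in E. coli. The plasmid is maintained at high copy number and selected with ampicillin. The insert was placed between the EcoRI and XhoI sites of the vector's multiple cloning site, although the record does not say whether those sites remain intact. This puts the HP1 gamma coding sequence in frame downstream of the backbone-encoded GST, so the tag sits at the N terminus of the fusion protein. No feature table accompanies the record, so the regulatory elements are not listed explicitly. Vectors of the pGEX-4T series generally drive expression from an IPTG-inducible tac promoter, carry a lacI repressor gene, and encode a thrombin cleavage site between GST and the inserted protein.

The defining feature of this construct is a deletion that removes the C-terminal 25 amino acids of HP1 gamma. The record does not give the exact residue boundaries of the retained fragment or describe the functional consequences of the truncation. GST fusions of this kind are typically purified on glutathione resin and used as bait in pull-down or in vitro binding assays. The associated publication concerns isoform-specific interaction between HP1 proteins and human TAFII130, which suggests that this deletion mutant was used to map the region of HP1 gamma needed for that interaction, probably alongside full-length and other HP1 constructs.
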