>Addgene plasmid #24077 | GST HP1 gamma deltaC | addgene partial sequence | sequence record 29970 | 24077 with pGEX-3
GCGCGAGGCAGATCGTCAGTCAGTCACGATGCGGCCGCTCGAGCTACATATTTGCCTCTTTCGCCAGCAC
CAAGTCTGCCTCATCTGAATCTTTCCATTTCATGAGAAACATCAATTCTCCACTGCTGTCTGTGGCACCA
ATTATTCTTTCAGGATCAAGACCTCTGGCAAATCCTCTTGGTTTGTCAGCAGCATCTCTTTTCTTCTTTG
ATTTGCTGTCATCAGATTCACTGTCAGATAAAGATTTTCTTTTTGTACCATCTTTTTCTTTGCCAGCTTT
CTGAGAGTTAAGAAACGCTTCAATCAATTCTGGACAATCTAAATTTTCTTCAGGTTCCCAAGTATTGTCA
GCATCTGTAAATCCCTTCCACTTCAGGAAATATTCCACTTTCCCATTCACTACACGTCGATCTAGTACTT
TTTCCACGACAAATTCTTCAGGCTCTGCCTCTTCAACTTTTTTACTCTTTCCATTCTGTTTTTTTCCGAA
TTCCGGGGATCCACGCGGAACCAGATCCGATTTTGGAGGATGGTCGCCACCACCAAACGTGGCTTGCCAG
CCCTGCAAAGGCCATGCTATATACTTGCTGGATTTCAAGTACTTATCAATTTGTGGGATAGCTTCAATAC
GTTTTTTAAAACAAACTAATTTTGGGAACGCATCCAGGCACATTGGGTCCATGTATAAAACAACATCAAG
AGCGTCATACAACATGAAGTCAGGATGGGTTACATGATCACCATTTAAATATGTTTTATGACATAAACGA
TCTTCGAACATTTTCAGCATTTCAGGTAGCTT
