>Addgene plasmid #24077 | GST HP1 gamma deltaC | addgene partial sequence | sequence record 29971 | 24077 with pGEX-5
CAATCGGATCTGGTTCCGCGTGGATCCCCGGAATTCGGAAAAAAACAGAATGGAAAGAGTAAAAAAGTTG
AAGAGGCAGAGCCTGAAGAATTTGTCGTGGAAAAAGTACTAGATCGACGTGTAGTGAATGGGAAAGTGGA
ATATTTCCTGAAGTGGAAGGGATTTACAGATGCTGACAATACTTGGGAACCTGAAGAAAATTTAGATTGT
CCAGAATTGATTGAAGCGTTTCTTAACTCTCAGAAAGCTGGCAAAGAAAAAGATGGTACAAAAAGAAAAT
CTTTATCTGACAGTGAATCTGATGACAGCAAATCAAAGAAGAAAAGAGATGCTGCTGACAAACCAAGAGG
ATTTGCCAGAGGTCTTGATCCTGAAAGAATAATTGGTGCCACAGACAGCAGTGGAGAATTGATGTTTCTC
ATGAAATGGAAAGATTCAGATGAGGCAGACTTGGTGCTGGCGAAAGAGGCAAATATGTAGCTCGAGCGGC
CGCATCGTGACTGACTGACGATCTGCCTCGCGCGTTTCGGTGATGACGGTGAAAACCTCTGACACATGCA
GCTCCCGGAGACGGTCACAGCTTGTCTGTAAGCGGATGCCGGGAGCAGACAAGCCCGTCAGGGCGCGTCA
GCGGGTGTTGGCGGGTGTCGGGGCGCAGCCATGACCCAGTCACGTAGCGATAGCGGAGTGTATAATTCTT
GAAGACGAAAGGGCCTCGTGATACGCCTATTTTTATAGGTTAATGTCATGATAATAATGGTTTCTTANAC
GT
